Addgene plasmid #221861: pCMV6-AN-DDK_WT POLH_ΔGG Ubiquitin
Purpose: Expresses FLAG-tagged WT POLH fused to ΔGG ubiquitin in mammalian cells
Depositing lab: Roger Woodgate. Depositing organization: National Institute of Child Health and Human Development (NICHD). Publication: Human DNA polymerase eta is regulated by mutually exclusive mono-ubiquitination and mono-NEDDylation. Moreno NC, Korchak EJ, Latancia MT, D'Orlando DA, Adegbenro T, Barnes RP, Bezsonova I, Woodgate R, Ashton NW. Nucleic Acids Res. 2026 Feb 5;54(4):gkag098. doi: 10.1093/nar/gkag098. PubMed 41693564.
Backbone
  Vector backbone: pCMV6-AN-DDK
  Total vector size (bp): 8282
  Vector type: Mammalian Expression
  Selectable markers: Neomycin (select with G418)
Growth in bacteria
  Bacterial resistance: Ampicillin, 100 μg/mL
  Growth temperature: 37°C
  Growth strain: DH5alpha
  Copy number: High Copy
Gene/Insert
  Gene/Insert name: POLH (alt name: DNA polymerase eta)
  Species: H. sapiens (human)
  Mutation: Coding sequence has been optimised for expression in human cells
  Entrez Gene: POLH (a.k.a. RAD30, RAD30A, XP-V, XPV)
  Promoter: CMV
  Tag / fusion protein: ΔGG Ubiquitin (C terminal on insert); FLAG (N terminal on backbone)
  Cloning method: Restriction Enzyme; 5′ cloning site AsiSI (not destroyed); 3′ cloning site HindIII (not destroyed)
  Sequencing primers: 5′ TAATACGACTCACTATAGGG
Terms and licenses: Academic/Nonprofit Terms; Industry Terms: Not Available to Industry
Depositor comments: This plasmid is a variant of pCMV6-AN-DDK_WT POLH (Addgene #221897) with ΔGG ubiquitin fused to the C-terminus of POLH. Please visit https://doi.org/10.1101/2024.10.12.618026 for bioRxiv preprint.
How to cite: pCMV6-AN-DDK_WT POLH_ΔGG Ubiquitin was a gift from Roger Woodgate (Addgene plasmid # 221861 ; http://n2t.net/addgene:221861 ; RRID:Addgene_221861)
