[The description below was written by a language model from this plasmid's Addgene catalogue record and pLannotate feature annotations shown in this document.]
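Description:
pCMV6-AN-DDK_WT POLH_ΔGG Ubiquitin is a mammalian expression plasmid of about 8.3 kb built on the pCMV6-AN-DDK backbone. It is propagated in E. coli at high copy from a ColE1/pUC-type origin with ampicillin selection through the β-lactamase gene. An f1 phage origin and remnants of lac-region sequences are also annotated as backbone carry-over. For selection in mammalian cells, an SV40 enhancer/early promoter drives the neomycin phosphotransferase gene, which confers G418 resistance. This cassette ends in an SV40 polyadenylation signal.

The payload is a single fusion open reading frame driven by the human CMV immediate-early enhancer and promoter and terminated by the human growth hormone poly(A) signal. A T7 promoter sits just upstream of the coding region. The backbone supplies an N-terminal FLAG (DDK) epitope, which the feature table picks up as a partial 3xFLAG match. This is followed by wild-type human POLH (DNA polymerase eta, the translesion synthesis polymerase also known as RAD30A/XPV), whose coding sequence has been codon-optimised for human cells and was cloned between AsiSI and HindIII sites. Ubiquitin lacking its C-terminal di-glycine (ΔGG) is fused in frame to the POLH C-terminus. The automated annotation matches this segment to a non-human ubiquitin entry, which is consistent with ubiquitin's strong sequence conservation.

Removing the terminal glycines generally prevents ubiquitin from being conjugated onward to other proteins, so such a fusion is commonly used as a stable, non-removable mimic of a mono-ubiquitinated protein. The record describes the plasmid as a variant of the corresponding wild-type POLH construct. It is associated with work on the regulation of polymerase eta by mono-ubiquitination and mono-NEDDylation.
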