Features (pLannotate 1.2.2; 21 found; start..end, strand, type, name):
      1..25      +  rep_origin     M13 ori (fragment): M13 bacteriophage origin of replication; arrow indicates direction of (+) strand synthesis
     29..183     -  CDS            lacZα (fragment): LacZα fragment of β-galactosidase; lacZ fragment
    343..722     +  enhancer       CMV enhancer: human cytomegalovirus immediate early enhancer
    724..923     +  promoter       CMV promoter: human cytomegalovirus (CMV) immediate early promoter
    952..970     +  promoter       T7 promoter: promoter for bacteriophage T7 RNA polymerase
   1023..1047    +  CDS            3xFLAG (fragment): three tandem FLAG® epitope tags
   1065..3203    +  CDS            POLH (sequence partly withheld): POLH_HUMAN - Also known as RAD30, RAD30A, XPV. Experimental evidence at protein level: Swiss-Prot protein existence level 1. DNA polymerase specifically involved in the DNA repair by translesion synthesis (TLS) (PubMed:10385124, PubMed:11743006, PubMed:24449906, PubMed:24553286, PubMed:16357261). Due to low processivity on both damaged and normal DNA, cooperates with the heterotetrameric (REV3L, REV7, POLD2 and POLD3) POLZ complex for complete bypass of DNA lesions. Inserts one or 2 nucleotide(s) opposite the lesion, the primer is further extended by the tetrameric POLZ complex. In the case of
   3237..3425    +  CDS            UBIQ_LUMTE: Experimental evidence at protein level: Swiss-Prot protein existence level 1. Ubiquitin exists either covalently attached to another protein, or free (unanchored). When covalently bound, it is conjugated to target proteins via an isopeptide bond either as a monomer (monoubiquitin), a polymer linked via different Lys residues of the ubiquitin (polyubiquitin chains) or a linear polymer linked via the initiator Met of the ubiquitin (linear polyubiquitin chains). Polyubiquitin chains, when attached to a target protein, have different functions depending on the Lys residue of the ubiquitin that is
   3517..4139    +  polyA_signal   hGH poly(A) signal: human growth hormone polyadenylation signal
   4168..4497    +  promoter       SV40 promoter: SV40 enhancer and early promoter
   4564..5355    +  CDS            neo: KKA2_KLEPN - Also known as kan, nptII. Experimental evidence at protein level: Swiss-Prot protein existence level 1. Resistance to kanamycin, neomycin, paromomycin, ribostamycin, butirosin and gentamicin B. From Klebsiella pneumoniae.
   5379..5537    +  CDS            ble (fragment): BLE_KLEPN - Experimental evidence at protein level: Swiss-Prot protein existence level 1. Binding protein with a strong affinity to the bleomycin family of antibiotics. Binds to CL990; an antimitotic-antibiotic compound. From Klebsiella pneumoniae.
   5532..5653    +  polyA_signal   SV40 poly(A) signal: SV40 polyadenylation signal
   5726..5742    -  protein_bind   lac operator: The lac repressor binds to the lac operator to inhibit transcription in E. coli. This inhibition can be relieved by adding lactose or isopropyl-β-D-thiogalactopyranoside (IPTG). lac repressor encoded by lacI
   5750..5780    -  promoter       lac promoter: promoter for the E. coli lac operon
   5795..5816    -  protein_bind   CAP binding site: CAP binding activates transcription in the presence of cAMP. E. coli catabolite activator protein
   5829..5921    -  CDS            lacI (fragment): lac repressor; lacI; The lac repressor binds to the lac operator to inhibit transcription in E. coli. This inhibition can be relieved by adding lactose or isopropyl-β-D-thiogalactopyranoside (IPTG).
   6104..6692    -  rep_origin     ori: high-copy-number ColE1/pMB1/pBR322/pUC origin of replication
   6863..7723    -  CDS            AmpR: β-lactamase; bla; confers resistance to ampicillin, carbenicillin, and related antibiotics
   7724..7828    -  promoter       AmpR promoter: bla
   7855..8283    +  rep_origin     f1 ori (sequence partly withheld): f1 bacteriophage origin of replication; arrow indicates direction of (+) strand synthesis
>Addgene plasmid #221861 | pCMV6-AN-DDK_WT POLH_ΔGG Ubiquitin | addgene full sequence | sequence record 437562 | Addgene NGS Result
AACAAAATATTAACGCTTACAATTTCCATTCGCCATTCAGGCTGCGCAACTGTTGGGAAGGGCGATCGGT
GCGGGCCTCTTCGCTATTACGCCAGCTGGCGAAAGGGGGATGTGCTGCAAGGCGATTAAGTTGGGTAACG
CCAGGGTTTTCCCAGTCACGACGTTGTAAAACGACGGCCAGTGCCAAGCTGATCTATACATTGAATCAAT
ATTGGCAATTAGCCATATTAGTCATTGGTTATATAGCATAAATCAATATTGGCTATTGGCCATTGCATAC
GTTGTATCTATATCATAATATGTACATTTATATTGGCTCATGTCCAATATGACCGCCATGTTGACATTGA
TTATTGACTAGTTATTAATAGTAATCAATTACGGGGTCATTAGTTCATAGCCCATATATGGAGTTCCGCG
TTACATAACTTACGGTAAATGGCCCGCCTGGCTGACCGCCCAACGACCCCCGCCCATTGACGTCAATAAT
GACGTATGTTCCCATAGTAACGCCAATAGGGACTTTCCATTGACGTCAATGGGTGGAGTATTTACGGTAA
ACTGCCCACTTGGCAGTACATCAAGTGTATCATATGCCAAGTCCGCCCCCTATTGACGTCAATGACGGTA
AATGGCCCGCCTGGCATTATGCCCAGTACATGACCTTACGGGACTTTCCTACTTGGCAGTACATCTACGT
ATTAGTCATCGCTATTACCATGGTGATGCGGTTTTGGCAGTACACCAATGGGCGTGGATAGCGGTTTGAC
TCACGGGGATTTCCAAGTCTCCACCCCATTGACGTCAATGGGAGTTTGTTTTGGCACCAAAATCAACGGG
ACTTTCCAAAATGTCGTAATAACCCCGCCCCGTTGACGCAAATGGGCGGTAGGCGTGTACGGTGGGAGGT
CTATATAAGCAGAGCTCGTTTAGTGAACCGTCAGAATTTTGTAATACGACTCACTATAGGGCGGCCGGGA
ATTCGTCGACTGGATCCGGTACCGAGGAGATCTGCCACCATGGATTACAAGGATGACGACGATAAGGCGA
TCGCCGATATCCATATGGCTACAGGACAGGATAGAGTCGTCGCACTGGTGGATATGGATTGTTTCTTCGT
GCAGGTGGAGCAGCGGCAGAACCCTCATCTGCGCAACAAGCCATGCGCTGTGGTCCAGTACAAGTCCTGG
AAAGGCGGGGGAATCATTGCAGTGTCTTATGAGGCCAGAGCTTTCGGAGTCACCAGGAGCATGTGGGCCG
ACGATGCCAAGAAGCTGTGCCCCGACCTGCTGCTGGCCCAGGTGAGGGAGTCCCGCGGCAAGGCAAATCT
GACAAAATACCGAGAAGCCAGTGTGGAGGTCATGGAAATCATGTCACGCTTTGCCGTGATCGAGCGAGCT
AGTATTGACGAGGCCTACGTGGACCTGACCAGCGCCGTGCAGGAGCGGCTCCAGAAGCTCCAGGGACAGC
CAATCTCAGCCGACCTGCTGCCTAGCACCTACATTGAGGGGCTGCCTCAGGGACCAACCACAGCCGAGGA
AACAGTGCAGAAGGAAGGAATGCGCAAACAGGGCCTGTTCCAGTGGCTGGACAGCCTCCAGATCGATAAC
CTGACATCCCCCGACCTCCAGCTGACTGTGGGAGCAGTGATCGTCGAGGAAATGAGAGCCGCTATTGAGA
GGGAAACAGGCTTCCAGTGCAGCGCCGGGATTTCCCACAATAAGGTGCTGGCAAAACTGGCCTGTGGCCT
GAACAAGCCTAATCGGCAGACTCTGGTGTCACACGGGAGCGTCCCACAGCTGTTTTCCCAGATGCCCATC
CGAAAGATTCGGTCTCTGGGCGGGAAACTGGGCGCCAGTGTGATCGAGATTCTGGGGATCGAGTACATGG
GAGAACTGACTCAGTTCACCGAGTCTCAGCTCCAGAGTCACTTTGGCGAAAAGAACGGGTCTTGGCTGTA
TGCCATGTGCAGGGGGATCGAGCATGATCCCGTGAAGCCTCGCCAGCTGCCTAAAACCATTGGATGTAGC
AAGAATTTTCCAGGCAAAACTGCACTGGCCACCAGAGAGCAGGTGCAGTGGTGGCTGCTCCAGCTGGCCC
AGGAACTGGAGGAACGCCTGACTAAGGACCGAAACGACAATGATCGGGTGGCTACCCAGCTGGTGGTCAG
CATCCGGGTCCAGGGGGATAAAAGACTGAGCTCCCTGCGGAGATGCTGTGCCCTGACAAGGTACGACGCT
CACAAGATGTCCCATGATGCTTTCACTGTGATCAAAAACTGCAATACCTCCGGCATCCAGACAGAGTGGT
CTCCCCCTCTGACCATGCTGTTCCTGTGCGCCACAAAGTTTAGTGCTTCAGCACCCTCTAGTTCAACAGA
CATTACTTCTTTTCTGAGCTCCGATCCTTCTAGTCTGCCAAAGGTGCCCGTCACTTCAAGCGAGGCTAAA
ACCCAGGGAAGCGGCCCCGCTGTGACAGCAACTAAGAAAGCAACTACCTCCCTGGAATCTTTCTTTCAGA
AGGCAGCCGAGAGACAGAAGGTCAAAGAAGCCAGCCTGTCCTCTCTGACCGCTCCCACACAGGCACCTAT
GAGCAACTCCCCTTCTAAACCATCTCTGCCCTTCCAGACCAGTCAGTCAACCGGCACAGAGCCCTTCTTT
AAGCAGAAAAGTCTGCTGCTGAAGCAGAAACAGCTGAACAATAGTTCAGTGAGCTCCCCACAGCAGAACC
CCTGGTCAAATTGCAAGGCCCTGCCTAATAGCCTGCCAACTGAGTACCCCGGGTGCGTGCCTGTCTGTGA
AGGAGTGAGCAAGCTGGAGGAATCTAGTAAAGCCACCCCTGCTGAGATGGACCTGGCTCACAACAGCCAG
TCCATGCATGCTAGCAGCGCTTCTAAGAGTGTTCTGGAAGTCACACAGAAAGCCACTCCAAATCCCAGCC
TGCTGGCCGCC
[93 nt withheld, positions 2952-3044]
AAGAGCTTCCTCCAGCCTCACTCCTCTAACCCACAGGTGGTCAGTGCCGTGTCACATCAGGGCAAGAGGA
ACCCTAAATCCCCACTGGCTTGTACAAATAAGAGACCAAGACCCGAAGGAATGCAGACCCTGGAGAGCTT
TTTCAAACCGTTAACTCACATGCAGATTTTTGTGAAAACCCTGACCGGCAAAACCATTACCCTGGAAGTG
GAACCGAGCGATACCATTGAAAACGTGAAAGCGAAAATTCAGGATAAAGAAGGCATTCCGCCGGATCAGC
AGCGTCTGATTTTTGCGGGTAAACAGCTGGAAGATGGTCGTACCCTGAGCGATTATAACATTCAGAAAGA
AAGCACCCTGCATCTGGTTCTGCGTCTGCGTTAAGGATCCAAGCTTCTCGAGACGCGTTAAGCGGCCGCA
CTCGAGGTTTAAACGGCCGGCCGCGGTCATAGCTGTTTCCTGAACAGATCCCGGGTGGCATCCCTGTGAC
CCCTCCCCAGTGCCTCTCCTGGCCCTGGAAGTTGCCACTCCAGTGCCCACCAGCCTTGTCCTAATAAAAT
TAAGTTGCATCATTTTGTCTGACTAGGTGTCCTTCTATAATATTATGGGGTGGAGGGGGGTGGTATGGAG
CAAGGGGCAAGTTGGGAAGACAACCTGTAGGGCCTGCGGGGTCTATTGGGAACCAAGCTGGAGTGCAGTG
GCACAATCTTGGCTCACTGCAATCTCCGCCTCCTGGGTTCAAGCGATTCTCCTGCCTCAGCCTCCCGAGT
TGTTGGGATTCCAGGCATGCATGACCAGGCTCAGCTAATTTTTGTTTTTTTGGTAGAGACGGGGTTTCAC
CATATTGGCCAGGCTGGTCTCCAACTCCTAATCTCAGGTGATCTACCCACCTTGGCCTCCCAAATTGCTG
GGATTACAGGCGTGAACCACTGCTCCCTTCCCTGTCCTTCTGATTTTAAAATAACTATACCAGCAGGAGG
ACGTCCAGACACAGCATAGGCTACCTGGCCATGCCCAACCGGTGGGACATTTGAGTTGCTTGCTTGGCAC
TGTCCTCTCATGCGTTGGGTCCACTCAGTAGATGCCTGTTGAATTGGGTACGCGGCCAGCTTGGCTGTGG
AATGTGTGTCAGTTAGGGTGTGGAAAGTCCCCAGGCTCCCCAGCAGGCAGAAGTATGCAAAGCATGCATC
TCAATTAGTCAGCAACCAGGTGTGGAAAGTCCCCAGGCTCCCCAGCAGGCAGAAGTATGCAAAGCATGCA
TCTCAATTAGTCAGCAACCATAGTCCCGCCCCTAACTCCGCCCATCCCGCCCCTAACTCCGCCCAGTTCC
GCCCATTCTCCGCCCCATGGCTGACTAATTTTTTTTATTTATGCAGAGGCCGAGGCCGCCTCGGCCTCTG
AGCTATTCCAGAAGTAGTGAGGAGGCTTTTTTGGAGGCCTAGGCTTTTGCAAAAAGCTCCCGGGAGCTTG
TATATCCATTTTCGGATCTGATCAAGAGACAGGATGAGGATCGTTTCGCATGATTGAACAAGATGGATTG
CACGCAGGTTCTCCGGCCGCTTGGGTGGAGAGGCTATTCGGCTATGACTGGGCACAACAGACAATCGGCT
GCTCTGATGCCGCCGTGTTCCGGCTGTCAGCGCAGGGGCGCCCGGTTCTTTTTGTCAAGACCGACCTGTC
CGGTGCCCTGAATGAACTGCAGGACGAGGCAGCGCGGCTATCGTGGCTGGCCACGACGGGCGTTCCTTGC
GCAGCTGTGCTCGACGTTGTCACTGAAGCGGGAAGGGACTGGCTGCTATTGGGCGAAGTGCCGGGGCAGG
ATCTCCTGTCATCTCACCTTGCTCCTGCCGAGAAAGTATCCATCATGGCTGATGCAATGCGGCGGCTGCA
TACGCTTGATCCGGCTACCTGCCCATTCGACCACCAAGCGAAACATCGCATCGAGCGAGCACGTACTCGG
ATGGAAGCCGGTCTTGTCGATCAGGATGATCTGGACGAAGAGCATCAGGGGCTCGCGCCAGCCGAACTGT
TCGCCAGGCTCAAGGCGCGCATGCCCGACGGCGAGGATCTCGTCGTGACCCATGGCGATGCCTGCTTGCC
GAATATCATGGTGGAAAATGGCCGCTTTTCTGGATTCATCGACTGTGGCCGGCTGGGTGTGGCCGACCGC
TATCAGGACATAGCGTTGGCTACCCGTGATATTGCTGAAGAGCTTGGCGGCGAATGGGCTGACCGCTTCC
TCGTGCTTTACGGTATCGCCGCTCCCGATTCGCAGCGCATCGCCTTCTATCGCCTTCTTGACGAGTTCTT
CTGAGCGGGACTCTGGGGTTCGAAATGACCGACCAAGCGACGCCCAACCTGCCATCACGAGATTTCGATT
CCACCGCCGCCTTCTATGAAAGGTTGGGCTTCGGAATCGTTTTCCGGGACGCCGGCTGGATGATCCTCCA
GCGCGGGGATCTCATGCTGGAGTTCTTCGCCCACCCCAACTTGTTTATTGCAGCTTATAATGGTTACAAA
TAAAGCAATAGCATCACAAATTTCACAAATAAAGCATTTTTTTCACTGCATTCTAGTTGTGGTTTGTCCA
AACTCATCAATGTATCTTATCATGTCTGTATACCGTCGACCTCTAGCTAGAGCTTGGCGTAATCATGGTC
ATAGCTGTTTCCTGTGTGAAATTGTTATCCGCTCACAATTCCACACAACATACGAGCCGGAAGCATAAAG
TGTAAAGCCTGGGGTGCCTAATGAGTGAGCTAACTCACATTAATTGCGTTGCGCTCACTGCCCGCTTTCC
AGTCGGGAAACCTGTCGTGCCAGCTGCATTAATGAATCGGCCAACGCGCGGGGAGAGGCGGTTTGCGTAT
TGGGCGCTCTTCCGCTTCCTCGCTCACTGACTCGCTGCGCTCGGTCGTTCGGCTGCGGCGAGCGGTATCA
GCTCACTCAAAGGCGGTAATACGGTTATCCACAGAATCAGGGGATAACGCAGGAAAGAACATGTGAGCAA
AAGGCCAGCAAAAGGCCAGGAACCGTAAAAAGGCCGCGTTGCTGGCGTTTTTCCATAGGCTCCGCCCCCC
TGACGAGCATCACAAAAATCGACGCTCAAGTCAGAGGTGGCGAAACCCGACAGGACTATAAAGATACCAG
GCGTTTCCCCCTGGAAGCTCCCTCGTGCGCTCTCCTGTTCCGACCCTGCCGCTTACCGGATACCTGTCCG
CCTTTCTCCCTTCGGGAAGCGTGGCGCTTTCTCATAGCTCACGCTGTAGGTATCTCAGTTCGGTGTAGGT
CGTTCGCTCCAAGCTGGGCTGTGTGCACGAACCCCCCGTTCAGCCCGACCGCTGCGCCTTATCCGGTAAC
TATCGTCTTGAGTCCAACCCGGTAAGACACGACTTATCGCCACTGGCAGCAGCCACTGGTAACAGGATTA
GCAGAGCGAGGTATGTAGGCGGTGCTACAGAGTTCTTGAAGTGGTGGCCTAACTACGGCTACACTAGAAG
AACAGTATTTGGTATCTGCGCTCTGCTGAAGCCAGTTACCTTCGGAAAAAGAGTTGGTAGCTCTTGATCC
GGCAAACAAACCACCGCTGGTAGCGGTGGTTTTTTTGTTTGCAAGCAGCAGATTACGCGCAGAAAAAAAG
GATCTCAAGAAGATCCTTTGATCTTTTCTACGGGGTCTGACGCTCAGTGGAACGAAAACTCACGTTAAGG
GATTTTGGTCATGAGATTATCAAAAAGGATCTTCACCTAGATCCTTTTAAATTAAAAATGAAGTTTTAAA
TCAATCTAAAGTATATATGAGTAAACTTGGTCTGACAGTTACCAATGCTTAATCAGTGAGGCACCTATCT
CAGCGATCTGTCTATTTCGTTCATCCATAGTTGCCTGACTCCCCGTCGTGTAGATAACTACGATACGGGA
GGGCTTACCATCTGGCCCCAGTGCTGCAATGATACCGCGAGACCCACGCTCACCGGCTCCAGATTTATCA
GCAATAAACCAGCCAGCCGGAAGGGCCGAGCGCAGAAGTGGTCCTGCAACTTTATCCGCCTCCATCCAGT
CTATTAATTGTTGCCGGGAAGCTAGAGTAAGTAGTTCGCCAGTTAATAGTTTGCGCAACGTTGTTGCCAT
TGCTACAGGCATCGTGGTGTCACGCTCGTCGTTTGGTATGGCTTCATTCAGCTCCGGTTCCCAACGATCA
AGGCGAGTTACATGATCCCCCATGTTGTGCAAAAAAGCGGTTAGCTCCTTCGGTCCTCCGATCGTTGTCA
GAAGTAAGTTGGCCGCAGTGTTATCACTCATGGTTATGGCAGCACTGCATAATTCTCTTACTGTCATGCC
ATCCGTAAGATGCTTTTCTGTGACTGGTGAGTACTCAACCAAGTCATTCTGAGAATAGTGTATGCGGCGA
CCGAGTTGCTCTTGCCCGGCGTCAATACGGGATAATACCGCGCCACATAGCAGAACTTTAAAAGTGCTCA
TCATTGGAAAACGTTCTTCGGGGCGAAAACTCTCAAGGATCTTACCGCTGTTGAGATCCAGTTCGATGTA
ACCCACTCGTGCACCCAACTGATCTTCAGCATCTTTTACTTTCACCAGCGTTTCTGGGTGAGCAAAAACA
GGAAGGCAAAATGCCGCAAAAAAGGGAATAAGGGCGACACGGAAATGTTGAATACTCATACTCTTCCTTT
TTCAATATTATTGAAGCATTTATCAGGGTTATTGTCTCATGAGCGGATACATATTTGAATGTATTTAGAA
AAATAAACAAATAGGGGTTCCGCGCACATTTCCCCGAAAAGTGCCACCTG
[124 nt withheld, positions 7855-7978]
C
[91 nt withheld, positions 7980-8070]
A
[49 nt withheld, positions 8072-8120]
CCTTTGACGTTGGAGTCCACGTTCTTT
[37 nt withheld, positions 8148-8184]
ACCCTATCTCGGTCTATTCTTTTGATTTATAAGGGATTTTGCCGATTTCGGCCTATTGGTTAAAAAATGA
GCTGATTTAACAAAAATTTAACGCGAATTTT
